>Addgene plasmid #34568 | WZLneo-Cre | addgene full sequence | sequence record 138558 | Addgene NGS Result
CTGAATATGGGCCAAACAGGATATCTGTGGTAAGCAGTTCCTGCCCCGGCTCAGGGCCAAGAACAGATGG
AACAGCTGAATATGGGCCAAACAGGATATCTGTGGTAAGCAGTTCCTGCCCCGGCTCAGGGCCAAGAACA
GATGGTCCCCAGATGCGGTCCAGCCCTCAGCAGTTTCTAGAGAACCATCAGATGTTTCCAGGGTGCCCCA
AGGACCTGAAATGACCCTGTGCCTTATTTGAACTAACCAATCAGTTCGCTTCTCGCTTCTGTTCGCGCGC
TTCTGCTCCCCGAGCTCAATAAAAGAGCCCACAACCCCTCACTCGGGGCGCCAGTCCTCCGATTGACTGA
GTCGCCCGGGTACCCGTGTATCCAATAAACCCTCTTGCAGTTGCATCCGACTTGTGGTCTCGCTGTTCCT
TGGGAGGGTCTCCTCTGAGTGATTGACTACCCGTCAGCGGGGGTCTTTCATTTGGGGGCTCGTCCGGGAT
CGGGAGACCCCTGCCCAGGGACCACCGACCCACCACCGGGAGGCAAGCTGGCCAGCAACTTATCTGTGTC
TGTCCGATTGTCTAGTGTCTATGACTGATTTTATGCGCCTGCGTCGGTACTAGTTAGCTAACTAGCTCTG
TATCTGGCGGACCCGTGGTGGAACTGACGAGTTCTGAACACCCGGCCGCAACCCTGGGAGACGTCCCAGG
GACTTTGGGGGCCGTTTTTGTGGCCCGACCTGAGGAAGGGAGTCGATGTGGAATCCGACCCCGTCAGGAT
ATGTGGTTCTGGTAGGAGACGAGAACCTAAAACAGTTCCCGCCTCCGTCTGAATTTTTGCTTTCGGTTTG
GAACCGAAGCCGCGCGTCTTGTCTGCTGCAGCGCTGCAGCATCGTTCTGTGTTGTCTCTGTCTGACTGTG
TTTCTGTATTTGTCTGAAAATTAGGGCCAGACTGTTACCACTCCCTTAAGTTTGACCTTAGGTCACTGGA
AAGATGTCGAGCGGATCGCTCACAACCAGTCGGTAGATGTCAAGAAGAGACGTTGGGTTACCTTCTGCTC
TGCAGAATGGCCAACCTTTAACGTCGGATGGCCGCGAGACGGCACCTTTAACCGAGACCTCATCACCCAG
GTTAAGATCAAGGTCTTTTCACCTGGCCCGCATGGACACCCAGACCAGGTCCCCTACATCGTGACCTGGG
AAGCCTTGGCTTTTGACCCCCCTCCCTGGGTCAAGCCCTTTGTACACCCTAAGCCTCCGCCTCCTCTTCC
TCCATCCGCCCCGTCTCTCCCCCTTGAACCTCCTCGTTCGACCCCGCCTCGATCCTCCCTTTATCCAGCC
CTCACTCCTTCTCTAGGCGCCGGCCGGATCTGATATCATCGATGAATTCGACCATGCCCAAGAAGAAGAG
GAAGGTGTCCAATTTACTGACCGTACACCAAAATTTGCCTGCATTACCGGTCGATGCAACGAGTGATGAG
GTTCGCAAGAACCTGATGGACATGTTCAGGGATCGCCAGGCGTTTTCTGAGCATACCTGGAAAATGCTTC
TGTCCGTTTGCCGGTCGTGGGCGGCATGGTGCAAGTTGAATAACCGGAAATGGTTTCCCGCAGAACCTGA
AGATGTTCGCGATTATCTTCTATATCTTCAGGCGCGCGGTCTGGCAGTAAAAACTATCCAGCAACATTTG
GGCCAGCTAAACATGCTTCATCGTCGGTCCGGGCTGCCACGACCAAGTGACAGCAATGCTGTTTCACTGG
TTATGCGGCGGATCCGAAAAGAAAACGTTGATGCCGGTGAACGTGCAAAACAGGCTCTAGCGTTCGAACG
CACTGATTTCGACCAGGTTCGTTCACTCATGGAAAATAGCGATCGCTGCCAGGATATACGTAATCTGGCA
TTTCTGGGGATTGCTTATAACACCCTGTTACGTATAGCCGAAATTGCCAGGATCAGGGTTAAAGATATCT
CACGTACTGACGGTGGGAGAATGTTAATCCATATTGGCAGAACGAAAACGCTGGTTAGCACCGCAGGTGT
AGAGAAGGCACTTAGCCTGGGGGTAACTAAACTGGTCGAGCGATGGATTTCCGTCTCTGGTGTAGCTGAT
GATCCGAATAACTACCTGTTTTGCCGGGTCAGAAAAAATGGTGTTGCCGCGCCATCTGCCACCAGCCAGC
TATCAACTCGCGCCCTGGAAGGGATTTTTGAAGCAACTCATCGATTGATTTACGGCGCTAAGGATGACTC
TGGTCAGAGATACCTGGCCTGGTCTGGACACAGTGCCCGTGTCGGAGCCGCGCGAGATATGGCCCGCGCT
GGAGTTTCAATACCGGAGATCATGCAAGCTGGTGGCTGGACCAATGTAAATATTGTCATGAACTATATCC
GTAACCTGGATAGTGAAACAGGGGCAATGGTGCGCCTGCTGGAAGATGGCGATTAGTCGACCAATTCCGG
TTATTTTCCACCATATTGCCGTCTTTTGGCAATGTGAGGGCCCGGAAACCTGGCCCTGTCTTCTTGACGA
GCATTCCTAGGGGTCTTTCCCCTCTCGCCAAAGGAATGCAAGGTCTGTTGAATGTCGTGAAGGAAGCAGT
TCCTCTGGAAGCTTCTTGAAGACAAACAACGTCTGTAGCGACCCTTTGCAGGCAGCGGAACCCCCCACCT
GGCGACAGGTGCCTCTGCGGCCAAAAGCCACGTGTATAAGATACACCTGCAAAGGCGGCACAACCCCAGT
GCCACGTTGTGAGTTGGATAGTTGTGGAAAGAGTCAAATGGCTCTCCTCAAGCGTATTCAACAAGGGGCT
GAAGGATGCCCAGAAGGTACCCCATTGTATGGGATCTGATCTGGGGCCTCGGTGCACATGCTTTACATGT
GTTTAGTCGAGGTTAAAAAACGTCTAGGCCCCCCGAACCACGGGGACGTGGTTTTCCTTTGAAAAACACG
ATGATAATACCATGATTGAACAAGATGGATTGCACGCAGGTTCTCCGGCCGCTTGGGTGGAGAGGCTATT
CGGCTATGACTGGGCACAACAGACAATCGGCTGCTCTGATGCCGCCGTGTTCCGGCTGTCAGCGCAGGGG
CGCCCGGTTCTTTTTGTCAAGACCGACCTGTCCGGTGCCCTGAATGAACTGCAGGACGAGGCAGCGCGGC
TATCGTGGCTGGCCACGACGGGCGTTCCTTGCGCAGCTGTGCTCGACGTTGTCACTGAAGCGGGAAGGGA
CTGGCTGCTATTGGGCGAAGTGCCGGGGCAGGATCTCCTGTCATCTCACCTTGCTCCTGCCGAGAAAGTA
TCCATCATGGCTGATGCAATGCGGCGGCTGCATACGCTTGATCCGGCTACCTGCCCATTCGACCACCAAG
CGAAACATCGCATCGAGCGAGCACGTACTCGGATGGAAGCCGGTCTTGTCGATCAGGATGATCTGGACGA
AGAGCATCAGGGGCTCGCGCCAGCCGAACTGTTCGCCAGGCTCAAGGCGCGCATGCCCGACGGCGAGGAT
CTCGTCGTGACCCATGGCGATGCCTGCTTGCCGAATATCATGGTGGAAAATGGCCGCTTTTCTGGATTCA
TCGACTGTGGCCGGCTGGGTGTGGCGGACCGCTATCAGGACATAGCGTTGGCTACCCGTGATATTGCTGA
AGAGCTTGGCGGCGAATGGGCTGACCGCTTCCTCGTGCTTTACGGTATCGCCGCTCCCGATTCGCAGCGC
ATCGCCTTCTATCGCCTTCTTGACGAGTTCTTCTGAGCGGGACTCTGGGGTTCGCATCGATAAAATAAAA
GATTTTATTTAGTCTCCAGAAAAAGGGGGGAATGAAAGACCCCACCTGTAGGTTTGGCAAGCTAGCTTAA
GTAACGCCATTTTGCAAGGCATGGAAAAATACATAACTGAGAATAGAGAAGTTCAGATCAAGGTCAGGAA
CAGATGGAACAGCTGAATATGGGCCAAACAGGATATCTGTGGTAAGCAGTTCCTGCCCCGGCTCAGGGCC
AAGAACAGATGGAACAGCTGAATATGGGCCAAACAGGATATCTGTGGTAAGCAGTTCCTGCCCCGGCTCA
GGGCCAAGAACAGATGGTCCCCAGATGCGGTCCAGCCCTCAGCAGTTTCTAGAGAACCATCAGATGTTTC
CAGGGTGCCCCAAGGACCTGAAATGACCCTGTGCCTTATTTGAACTAACCAATCAGTTCGCTTCTCGCTT
CTGTTCGCGCGCTTCTGCTCCCCGAGCTCAATAAAAGAGCCCACAACCCCTCACTCGGGGCGCCAGTCCT
CCGATTGACTGAGTCGCCCGGGTACCCGTGTATCCAATAAACCCTCTTGCAGTTGCATCCGACTTGTGGT
CTCGCTGTTCCTTGGGAGGGTCTCCTCTGAGTGATTGACTACCCGTCAGCGGGGGTCTTTCACATGCAGC
ATGTATCAAAATTAATTTGGTTTTTTTTCTTAAGTATTTACATTAAATGGCCATAGTTGCATTAATGAAT
CGGCCAACGCGCGGGGAGAGGCGGTTTGCGTATTGGGCGCTCTTCCGCTTCCTCGCTCACTGACTCGCTG
CGCTCGGTCGTTCGGCTGCGGCGAGCGGTATCAGCTCACTCAAAGGCGGTAATACGGTTATCCACAGAAT
CAGGGGATAACGCAGGAAAGAACATGTGAGCAAAAGGCCAGCAAAAGGCCAGGAACCGTAAAAAGGCCGC
GTTGCTGGCGTTTTTCCATAGGCTCCGCCCCCCTGACGAGCATCACAAAAATCGACGCTCAAGTCAGAGG
TGGCGAAACCCGACAGGACTATAAAGATACCAGGCGTTTCCCCCTGGAAGCTCCCTCGTGCGCTCTCCTG
TTCCGACCCTGCCGCTTACCGGATACCTGTCCGCCTTTCTCCCTTCGGGAAGCGTGGCGCTTTCTCATAG
CTCACGCTGTAGGTATCTCAGTTCGGTGTAGGTCGTTCGCTCCAAGCTGGGCTGTGTGCACGAACCCCCC
GTTCAGCCCGACCGCTGCGCCTTATCCGGTAACTATCGTCTTGAGTCCAACCCGGTAAGACACGACTTAT
CGCCACTGGCAGCAGCCACTGGTAACAGGATTAGCAGAGCGAGGTATGTAGGCGGTGCTACAGAGTTCTT
GAAGTGGTGGCCTAACTACGGCTACACTAGAAGAACAGTATTTGGTATCTGCGCTCTGCTGAAGCCAGTT
ACCTTCGGAAAAAGAGTTGGTAGCTCTTGATCCGGCAAACAAACCACCGCTGGTAGCGGTGGTTTTTTTG
TTTGCAAGCAGCAGATTACGCGCAGAAAAAAAGGATCTCAAGAAGATCCTTTGATCTTTTCTACGGGGTC
TGACGCTCAGTGGAACGAAAACTCACGTTAAGGGATTTTGGTCATGAGATTATCAAAAAGGATCTTCACC
TAGATCCTTTTGCGGCCGCAAATCAATCTAAAGTATATATGAGTAAACTTGGTCTGACAGTTACCAATGC
TTAATCAGTGAGGCACCTATCTCAGCGATCTGTCTATTTCGTTCATCCATAGTTGCCTGACTCCCCGTCG
TGTAGATAACTACGATACGGGAGGGCTTACCATCTGGCCCCAGTGCTGCAATGATACCGCGAGACCCACG
CTCACCGGCTCCAGATTTATCAGCAATAAACCAGCCAGCCGGAAGGGCCGAGCGCAGAAGTGGTCCTGCA
ACTTTATCCGCCTCCATCCAGTCTATTAATTGTTGCCGGGAAGCTAGAGTAAGTAGTTCGCCAGTTAATA
GTTTGCGCAACGTTGTTGCCATTGCTACAGGCATCGTGGTGTCACGCTCGTCGTTTGGTATGGCTTCATT
CAGCTCCGGTTCCCAACGATCAAGGCGAGTTACATGATCCCCCATGTTGTGCAAAAAAGCGGTTAGCTCC
TTCGGTCCTCCGATCGTTGTCAGAAGTAAGTTGGCCGCAGTGTTATCACTCATGGTTATGGCAGCACTGC
ATAATTCTCTTACTGTCATGCCATCCGTAAGATGCTTTTCTGTGACTGGTGAGTACTCAACCAAGTCATT
CTGAGAATAGTGTATGCGGCGACCGAGTTGCTCTTGCCCGGCGTCAATACGGGATAATACCGCGCCACAT
AGCAGAACTTTAAAAGTGCTCATCATTGGAAAACGTTCTTCGGGGCGAAAACTCTCAAGGATCTTACCGC
TGTTGAGATCCAGTTCGATGTAACCCACTCGTGCACCCAACTGATCTTCAGCATCTTTTACTTTCACCAG
CGTTTCTGGGTGAGCAAAAACAGGAAGGCAAAATGCCGCAAAAAAGGGAATAAGGGCGACACGGAAATGT
TGAATACTCATACTCTTCCTTTTTCAATATTATTGAAGCATTTATCAGGGTTATTGTCTCATGAGCGGAT
ACATATTTGAATGTATTTAGAAAAATAAACAAATAGGGGTTCCGCGCACATTTCCCCGAAAAGTGCCACC
TGCAGC
Features (pLannotate 1.2.2; 12 found; start..end, strand, type, name):
      1..470     +  LTR            LTR: long terminal repeat from Moloney murine leukemia virus
    594..868     +  misc_feature   MESV Ψ (fragment): packaging signal of murine embryonic stem cell virus
    935..1351    +  CDS            gag (truncated): truncated Moloney murine leukemia virus (MMLV) gag gene lacking the start codon
   1406..2436    +  CDS            Cre (fragment): site-specific recombinase Cre is a site-specific recombinase from bacteriophage P1. Recombination occurs at loxP sequences.
   2486..2947    +  misc_feature   IRES: internal ribosome entry site (IRES) of the encephalomyocarditis virus (EMCV)
   2952..3743    +  CDS            neo: KKA2_KLEPN - Also known as kan, nptII. Experimental evidence at protein level: Swiss-Prot protein existence level 1. Resistance to kanamycin, neomycin, paromomycin, ribostamycin, butirosin and gentamicin B. From Klebsiella pneumoniae.
   3811..3932    +  LTR            3' LTR (ΔU3) (fragment): self-inactivating 3' long terminal repeat (LTR) from Moloney murine leukemia virus
   3933..4402    +  LTR            LTR: long terminal repeat from Moloney murine leukemia virus
   4468..4520    -  CDS            lacI (fragment): lac repressor; lacI; The lac repressor binds to the lac operator to inhibit transcription in E. coli. This inhibition can be relieved by adding lactose or isopropyl-β-D-thiogalactopyranoside (IPTG).
   4703..5291    -  rep_origin     ori: high-copy-number ColE1/pMB1/pBR322/pUC origin of replication
   5451..6311    -  CDS            AmpR: β-lactamase; bla; confers resistance to ampicillin, carbenicillin, and related antibiotics
   6312..6416    -  promoter       AmpR promoter: bla
