[The description below was written by a language model from this plasmid's Addgene catalogue record and pLannotate feature annotations shown in this document.]
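Description:
WZLneo-Cre is a Moloney murine leukemia virus-based retroviral expression vector built on the pWZL Neo backbone and used to deliver Cre recombinase into mammalian cells. In bacteria it is maintained through a high-copy ColE1/pUC-type origin and selected with ampicillin via the β-lactamase gene and its native promoter. The sequenced record is about 6.4 kb. A short lacI fragment annotated next to the origin appears to be a backbone remnant with no functional role.

The proviral portion is flanked by MMLV long terminal repeats. Downstream of the 5' LTR lie a packaging signal (annotated as an MESV Ψ fragment) and a truncated gag segment lacking its start codon, which together support encapsidation of the genomic RNA when the plasmid is introduced into a packaging cell line that supplies the viral proteins in trans. The 5' LTR serves as the promoter for a single bicistronic transcript: the Cre coding sequence from bacteriophage P1 comes first, followed by an EMCV internal ribosome entry site and the neomycin phosphotransferase gene. Because both proteins are translated from one message, G418 selection of transduced cells enriches for cells that also express Cre. The annotation places a short fragment matching a ΔU3 3' LTR directly before a full-length 3' LTR, so the vector does not appear to be self-inactivating.

The expressed Cre catalyses recombination between loxP sites, so the construct is suited to stable, selectable excision of floxed alleles in cultured cells. The associated publication concerns the role of the histone methyltransferase Ezh2 in adipogenesis, but the record does not state which experiments used the plasmid.
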