Addgene plasmid #34568: WZLneo-Cre
Depositing lab: Kai Ge. Depositing organization: National Institute of Diabetes & Digestive & Kidney Diseases (NIDDK). Publication: Histone H3K27 methyltransferase Ezh2 represses Wnt genes to facilitate adipogenesis. Wang L, Jin Q, Lee JE, Su IH, Ge K. Proc Natl Acad Sci U S A. 2010 Apr 20. 107(16):7317-22. 10.1073/pnas.1000031107 PubMed 20368440.
Backbone
  Vector backbone: pWZL Neo
  Backbone size w/o insert (bp): 6000
  Vector type: Mammalian Expression, Retroviral
  Selectable markers: Neomycin (select with G418)
Growth in bacteria
  Bacterial resistance: Ampicillin, 100 μg/mL
  Growth temperature: 37°C
  Growth strain: Stbl3
  Copy number: High Copy
Gene/Insert
  Gene/Insert name: Cre
  Promoter: 5'LTR
  Cloning method: Restriction Enzyme; 5′ cloning site None (unknown if destroyed); 3′ cloning site None (unknown if destroyed)
  Sequencing primers: 5′ pWZL-Fwd (5'-GAACCTCCTCGTTCGACC-3'); 3′ IRES-R (5'-GCATTCCTTTGGCGAGAG-3')
Terms and licenses: Academic/Nonprofit Terms; Industry Terms: Not Available to Industry
How to cite: WZLneo-Cre was a gift from Kai Ge (Addgene plasmid # 34568 ; http://n2t.net/addgene:34568 ; RRID:Addgene_34568)
