>Addgene plasmid #34568 | WZLneo-Cre | addgene partial sequence | sequence record 42819 | pWZL-Fwd
GGCGCCGGCCGGATCTGATATCATCGATGAATTCGACCATGCCCAAGAAGAAGAGGAAGGTGTCCAATTT
ACTGACCGTACACCAAAATTTGCCTGCATTACCGGTCGATGCAACGAGTGATGAGGTTCGCAAGAACCTG
ATGGACATGTTCAGGGATCGCCAGGCGTTTTCTGAGCATACCTGGAAAATGCTTCTGTCCGTTTGCCGGT
CGTGGGCGGCATGGTGCAAGTTGAATAACCGGAAATGGTTTCCCGCAGAACCTGAAGATGTTCGCGATTA
TCTTCTATATCTTCAGGCGCGCGGTCTGGCAGTAAAAACTATCCAGCAACATTTGGGCCAGCTAAACATG
CTTCATCGTCGGTCCGGGCTGCCACGACCAAGTGACAGCAATGCTGTTTCACTGGTTATGCGGCGGATCC
GAAAAGAAAACGTTGATGCCGGTGAACGTGCAAAACAGGCTCTAGCGTTCGAACGCACTGATTTCGACCA
GGTTCGTTCACTCATGGAAAATAGCGATCGCTGCCAGGATATACGTAATCTGGCATTTCTGGGGATTGCT
TATAACACCCTGTTACGTATAGCCGAAATTGCCAGGATCAGGGTTAAAGATATCTCACGTACTGACGGTG
GGAGAATGTTAATCCATATTGGCAGAACGAAAACGCTGGTTAGCACCGCAGGTGTAGAGAAGGCACTTAG
CCTGGGGGTAACTAAACTGGTCGAGCGATGGATTTCCGTCTCTGGTGTAGCTGATGATCCGAATAACTAC
CTGTTTTGCCGGGTCAGAAAAAATGGTGTTGCCGCG
